>Addgene plasmid #114824 | AT4G22730 K11_pECIA14 | addgene full sequence | sequence record 270522 | Addgene NGS Result
GTAAAACGACGGCCAGTGAATTAATTCGTTGCAGGACAGGATGTGGTGCCCGATGTGACTAGCTCTTTGC
TGCAGGCCGTCCTATCCTCTGGTTCCGATAAGAGACCCAGAACTCCGGCCCCCCACCGCCCACCGCCACC
CCCATACATATGTGGTACGCAAGTAAGAGTGCCTGCGCATGCCCCATGTGCCCCACCAAGAGCTTTGCAT
CCCATACAAGTCCCCAAAGTGGAGAACCGAACCAATTCTTCGCGGGCAGAACAAAAGCTTCTGCACACGT
CTCCACTCGAATTTGGAGCCGGCCGGCGTGTGCAAAAGAGGTGAATCGAACGAAAGACCCGTGTGTAAAG
CCGCGTTTCCAAAATGTATAAAACCGAGAGCATCTGGCCAATGTGCATCAGTTGTGGTCAGCAGCAAAAT
CAAGTGAATCATCTCAGTGCAACTAAAGGGGGGATCCGATCTCAATATGAAGTTATGCATATTACTGGCC
GTCGTGGCCTTTGTTGGCCTCTCGCTCGGGCGAGGAAATGCAGAGCTGAAGGCTTTAATGGAGCTGAAAT
CGTCGCTTGACCCTGAAAACAAGCTTCTCCGTTCATGGACGTTTAACGGCGATCCATGCGACGGATCTTT
CGAAGGAATTGCATGTAACCAGCATCTAAAAGTCGCAAACATATCATTACAAGGGAAACGTTTGGTCGGA
AAATTGTCTCCGGCGGTTGCAGAGCTCAAATGTTTGTCAGGTCTTTACTTACATTACAATAGTCTCTCTG
GAGAGATACCTCAAGAGATCACAAATCTTACTGAATTATCAGATCTTTATCTCAATGTTAATAACTTCTC
TGGTGAGATTCCGGCAGATATCGGCTCCATGGCTGGCTTGCAAGTTATGGATCTTTGTTGCAACAGTTTA
ACAGGGAAGATACCAAAGAACATTGGATCCTTGAAGAAACTTAATGTGTTGTCTCTGCAACACAACAAAC
TAACCGGAGAGGTTCCTTGGACTTTAGGAAACTTGAGTATGTTAAGCAGGCTTGATTTAAGCTTCAACAA
TCTGTTAGGTTTAATCCCAAAAACCCTAGCCAACATTCCTCAGTTGGACACTCTTGACTTGCGCAACAAT
ACTCTCTCTGGCTTTGTTCCTCCTGGTCTTAAGAAGTTGAATGGGAGCTTCCAGTTTGAGAACAACACCG
GGTTATGTGGTATCGATTTTCCTTCTTTGAGAGCTTGTTCTGCTTTCGATAATGCGAATAATATCGAACA
ATTTAAGCAGCCTCCTGGTGAAATAGACACTGATAAATCAGCTCTTCACAACATTCCCGAGTCTGTATAT
CTCCAAAAGCATTGCAACCAAACACATTGCAAGAAATCCTCATCGCTGGAGGTGCTGTTCCAGGGACCAA
GCGGCAATCCCGGCGGCGATCTGGCCCCCCAGATGCTGCGCGAGCTGCAGGAGACCAATGCCGCCCTGCA
GGACGTGCGCGAGCTGCTGCGCCACCGCGTGAAGGAGATCACCTTCCTGAAGAACACCGTGATGGAGTGC
GACGCCTGCGGCATGCAGCCCTCTAGAGGCTCCGGCTCCATCATCCCAGTTGAGGAGGAGAACCCGGACT
TCTGGAACCGCGAGGCAGCCGAGGCCCTGGGTGCCGCCAAGAAGCTGCAGCCTGCACAGACAGCCGCCAA
GAACCTCATCATCTTCCTGGGCGATGGGATGGGGGTGTCTACGGTGACAGCTGCCAGGATCCTAAAAGGG
CAGAAGAAGGACAAACTGGGGCCTGAGATACCCCTGGCCATGGACCGCTTCCCATATGTGGCTCTGTCCA
AGACATACAATGTAGACAAACATGTGCCAGACAGTGGAGCCACAGCCACGGCCTACCTGTGCGGGGTCAA
GGGCAACTTCCAGACCATTGGCTTGAGTGCAGCCGCCCGCTTTAACCAGTGCAACACGACACGCGGCAAC
GAGGTCATCTCCGTGATGAATCGGGCCAAGAAAGCAGGGAAGTCAGTGGGAGTGGTAACCACCACACGAG
TGCAGCACGCCTCGCCAGCCGGCACCTACGCCCACACGGTGAACCGCAACTGGTACTCGGACGCCGACGT
GCCTGCCTCGGCCCGCCAGGAGGGGTGCCAGGACATCGCTACGCAGCTCATCTCCAACATGGACATTGAC
GTGATCCTAGGTGGAGGCCGAAAGTACATGTTTCGCATGGGAACCCCAGACCCTGAGTACCCAGATGACT
ACAGCCAAGGTGGGACCAGGCTGGACGGGAAGAATCTGGTGCAGGAATGGCTGGCGAAGCGCCAGGGTGC
CCGGTATGTGTGGAACCGCACTGAGCTCATGCAGGCTTCCCTGGACCCGTCTGTGACCCATCTCATGGGT
CTCTTTGAGCCTGGAGACATGAAATACGAGATCCACCGAGACTCCACACTGGACCCCTCCCTGATGGAGA
TGACAGAGGCTGCCCTGCGCCTGCTGAGCAGGAACCCCCGCGGCTTCTTCCTCTTCGTGGAGGGTGGTCG
CATCGACCATGGTCATCATGAAAGCAGGGCTTACCGGGCACTGACTGAGACGATCATGTTCGACGACGCC
ATTGAGAGGGCGGGCCAGCTCACCAGCGAGGAGGACACGCTGAGCCTCGTCACTGCCGACCACTCCCACG
TCTTCTCCTTCGGAGGCTACCCCCTGCGAGGGAGCTCCATCTTCGGGCTGGCCCCTGGCAAGGCCCGGGA
CAGGAAGGCCTACACGGTCCTCCTATACGGAAACGGTCCAGGCTATGTGCTCAAGGACGGCGCCCGGCCG
GATGTTACCGAGAGCGAGAGCGGGAGCCCCGAGTATCGGCAGCAGTCAGCAGTGCCCCTGGACGAAGAGA
CCCACGCAGGCGAGGACGTGGCGGTGTTCGCGCGCGGCCCGCAGGCGCACCTGGTTCACGGCGTGCAGGA
GCAGACCTTCATAGCGCACGTCATGGCCTTCGCCGCCTGCCTGGAGCCCTACACCGCCTGCGACCTGGCG
CCCCCCGCCGGCACCACCGACGCCGCGCACCCGGGTTCTAGAGGAAGCACCTCCGGCGATAACGATTACA
AGGATGATGATGATAAGGCCAGCGGCACCGGTCATCATCACCATCACCATTGAGTTTAAACCCGCTGATC
AGCCTCGACTGTGCCTTCTAAGGCCTGAGCTCGCTGATCAGCCTCGATCGAGGATCCAGACATGATAAGA
TACATTGATGAGTTTGGACAAACCACAACTAGAATGCAGTGAAAAAAATGCTTTATTTGTGAAATTTGTG
ATGCTATTGCTTTATTTGTAACCATTATAAGCTGCAATAAACAAGTTAACAACAACAATTGCATTCATTT
TATGTTTCAGGTTCAGGGGGAGGTGTGGGAGGTTTTTTAAAGCAAGTAAAACCTCTACAAATGTGGTATG
GCTGATTATGATCAGTCGACCTGCAGGCATGCAAGCTTGGCGTAATCATGGTCATAGCTGTTTCCTGTGT
GAAATTGTTATCCGCTCACAATTCCACACAACATACGAGCCGGAAGCATAAAGTGTAAAGCCTGGGGTGC
CTAATGAGTGAGCTAACTCACATTAATTGCGTTGCGCTCACTGCCCGCTTTCCAGTCGGGAAACCTGTCG
TGCCAGCTGCATTAATGAATCGGCCAACGCGCGGGGAGAGGCGGTTTGCGTATTGGGCGCTCTTCCGCTT
CCTCGCTCACTGACTCGCTGCGCTCGGTCGTTCGGCTGCGGCGAGCGGTATCAGCTCACTCAAAGGCGGT
AATACGGTTATCCACAGAATCAGGGGATAACGCAGGAAAGAACATGTGAGCAAAAGGCCAGCAAAAGGCC
AGGAACCGTAAAAAGGCCGCGTTGCTGGCGTTTTTCCATAGGCTCCGCCCCCCTGACGAGCATCACAAAA
ATCGACGCTCAAGTCAGAGGTGGCGAAACCCGACAGGACTATAAAGATACCAGGCGTTTCCCCCTGGAAG
CTCCCTCGTGCGCTCTCCTGTTCCGACCCTGCCGCTTACCGGATACCTGTCCGCCTTTCTCCCTTCGGGA
AGCGTGGCGCTTTCTCATAGCTCACGCTGTAGGTATCTCAGTTCGGTGTAGGTCGTTCGCTCCAAGCTGG
GCTGTGTGCACGAACCCCCCGTTCAGCCCGACCGCTGCGCCTTATCCGGTAACTATCGTCTTGAGTCCAA
CCCGGTAAGACACGACTTATCGCCACTGGCAGCAGCCACTGGTAACAGGATTAGCAGAGCGAGGTATGTA
GGCGGTGCTACAGAGTTCTTGAAGTGGTGGCCTAACTACGGCTACACTAGAAGAACAGTATTTGGTATCT
GCGCTCTGCTGAAGCCAGTTACCTTCGGAAAAAGAGTTGGTAGCTCTTGATCCGGCAAACAAACCACCGC
TGGTAGCGGTGGTTTTTTTGTTTGCAAGCAGCAGATTACGCGCAGAAAAAAAGGATCTCAAGAAGATCCT
TTGATCTTTTCTACGGGGTCTGACGCTCAGTGGAACGAAAACTCACGTTAAGGGATTTTGGTCATGAGAT
TATCAAAAAGGATCTTCACCTAGATCCTTTTAAATTAAAAATGAAGTTTTAAATCAATCTAAAGTATATA
TGAGTAAACTTGGTCTGACAGTTACCAATGCTTAATCAGTGAGGCACCTATCTCAGCGATCTGTCTATTT
CGTTCATCCATAGTTGCCTGACTCCCCGTCGTGTAGATAACTACGATACGGGAGGGCTTACCATCTGGCC
CCAGTGCTGCAATGATACCGCGAGACCCACGCTCACCGGCTCCAGATTTATCAGCAATAAACCAGCCAGC
CGGAAGGGCCGAGCGCAGAAGTGGTCCTGCAACTTTATCCGCCTCCATCCAGTCTATTAATTGTTGCCGG
GAAGCTAGAGTAAGTAGTTCGCCAGTTAATAGTTTGCGCAACGTTGTTGCCATTGCTACAGGCATCGTGG
TGTCACGCTCGTCGTTTGGTATGGCTTCATTCAGCTCCGGTTCCCAACGATCAAGGCGAGTTACATGATC
CCCCATGTTGTGCAAAAAAGCGGTTAGCTCCTTCGGTCCTCCGATCGTTGTCAGAAGTAAGTTGGCCGCA
GTGTTATCACTCATGGTTATGGCAGCACTGCATAATTCTCTTACTGTCATGCCATCCGTAAGATGCTTTT
CTGTGACTGGTGAGTACTCAACCAAGTCATTCTGAGAATAGTGTATGCGGCGACCGAGTTGCTCTTGCCC
GGCGTCAATACGGGATAATACCGCGCCACATAGCAGAACTTTAAAAGTGCTCATCATTGGAAAACGTTCT
TCGGGGCGAAAACTCTCAAGGATCTTACCGCTGTTGAGATCCAGTTCGATGTAACCCACTCGTGCACCCA
ACTGATCTTCAGCATCTTTTACTTTCACCAGCGTTTCTGGGTGAGCAAAAACAGGAAGGCAAAATGCCGC
AAAAAAGGGAATAAGGGCGACACGGAAATGTTGAATACTCATACTCTTCCTTTTTCAATATTATTGAAGC
ATTTATCAGGGTTATTGTCTCATGAGCGGATACATATTTGAATGTATTTAGAAAAATAAACAAATAGGGG
TTCCGCGCACATTTCCCCGAAAAGTGCCACCTGACGTCTAAGAAACCATTATTATCATGACATTAACCTA
TAAAAATAGGCGTATCACGAGGCCCTTTCGTCTCGCGCGTTTCGGTGATGACGGTGAAAACCTCTGACAC
ATGCAGCTCCCGGAGACGGTCACAGCTTGTCTGTAAGCGGATGCCGGGAGCAGACAAGCCCGTCAGGGCG
CGTCAGCGGGTGTTGGCGGGTGTCGGGGCTGGCTTAACTATGCGGCATCAGAGCAGATTGTACTGAGAGT
GCACCATATGCGGTGTGAAATACCGCACAGATGCGTAAGGAGAAAATACCGCATCAGGCGCCATTCGCCA
TTCAGGCTGCGCAACTGTTGGGAAGGGCGATCGGTGCGGGCCTCTTCGCTATTACGCCAGCTGGCGAAAG
GGGGATGTGCTGCAAGGCGATTAAGTTGGGTAACGCCAGGGTTTTCCCAGTCACGACGTT
Features (pLannotate 1.2.2; 18 found; start..end, strand, type, name):
     23..449     +  promoter       MT promoter: Drosophila metallothionein promoter
    467..520     +  sig_peptide    BiP signal sequence: Drosophila BiP signal sequence
   1412..1591    +  CDS            Comp (fragment): COMP_RAT - Experimental evidence at protein level: Swiss-Prot protein existence level 1. May play a role in the structural integrity of cartilage via its interaction with other extracellular matrix proteins such as the collagens and fibronectin. Can mediate the interaction of chondrocytes with the cartilage extracellular matrix through interaction with cell surface integrin receptors. Could play a role in the pathogenesis of osteoarthritis. Potent suppressor of apoptosis in both primary chondrocytes and transformed cells. Suppresses apoptosis by blocking the activation of caspase-3 and by indu
   1579..3031    +  CDS            SEAP (fragment): secreted alkaline phosphatase from human placenta The natural enzyme has a C-terminal transmembrane sequence that is replaced by a GPI anchor.
   3068..3097    +  CDS            2xFLAG (fragment): two tandem FLAG® epitope tags
   3203..3337    -  polyA_signal   SV40 poly(A) signal: SV40 polyadenylation signal
   3360..3444    -  CDS            large T antigen (fragment): large T antigen from SV40 (simian virus 40)
   3444..3468    +  misc_feature   MCS (fragment): pUC18/19 multiple cloning site
   3505..3521    -  protein_bind   lac operator: The lac repressor binds to the lac operator to inhibit transcription in E. coli. This inhibition can be relieved by adding lactose or isopropyl-β-D-thiogalactopyranoside (IPTG). lac repressor encoded by lacI
   3529..3559    -  promoter       lac promoter: promoter for the E. coli lac operon
   3574..3595    -  protein_bind   CAP binding site: CAP binding activates transcription in the presence of cAMP. E. coli catabolite activator protein
   3608..3700    -  CDS            lacI (fragment): lac repressor; lacI; The lac repressor binds to the lac operator to inhibit transcription in E. coli. This inhibition can be relieved by adding lactose or isopropyl-β-D-thiogalactopyranoside (IPTG).
   3883..4471    -  rep_origin     ori: high-copy-number ColE1/pMB1/pBR322/pUC origin of replication
   4642..5502    -  CDS            AmpR: β-lactamase; bla; confers resistance to ampicillin, carbenicillin, and related antibiotics
   5503..5607    -  promoter       AmpR promoter: bla
   5702..5737    +  CDS            rop (fragment): Rop protein, which maintains plasmids at low copy number; rop
   5839..5938    +  misc_feature   bom (fragment): basis of mobility region from pBR322
   5944..21      -  CDS            lacZα (fragment) (across the origin): LacZα fragment of β-galactosidase; lacZ fragment
