[The description below was written by a language model from this plasmid's Addgene catalogue record and pLannotate feature annotations shown in this document.]
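Description:
AT4G22730 K11_pECIA14 is an insect-cell expression plasmid of about 6.1 kb built on the pECIA14 backbone. It produces a secreted "prey" protein in Drosophila cell culture. It is maintained in E. coli through a high-copy ColE1/pUC-type origin and selected with ampicillin via the β-lactamase gene. The feature table also picks up leftover cloning-vector fragments (lac promoter/operator, lacZα, lacI, rop and bom pieces) that have no evident role in the payload.

The expression cassette is driven by the copper-inducible Drosophila metallothionein promoter, so expression is switched on with CuSO4. A Drosophila BiP signal sequence follows and directs the product into the secretory pathway. The insert was introduced by ligation-independent cloning and encodes the extracellular domain of the Arabidopsis thaliana leucine-rich repeat receptor kinase AT4G22730. It is not annotated in the feature table but presumably occupies the gap between the signal peptide and the downstream tags. Fused at its C-terminus are the pentamerising coiled-coil helix of rat COMP, human placental alkaline phosphatase, a FLAG epitope and a hexahistidine tag (the His tag is stated by the depositor but not annotated), and the cassette ends with an SV40 polyadenylation signal. Pentamerisation raises avidity so that weak ectodomain interactions become detectable. The alkaline phosphatase provides an enzymatic readout, and the epitope tags offer handles for detection or purification.

The record states that this prey vector should be paired with the corresponding bait construct in pECIA2. It comes from a study that mapped the extracellular interaction network among Arabidopsis LRR receptor kinases.
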