Addgene plasmid #114824: AT4G22730 K11_pECIA14
Purpose: Prey vector AT4G22730 K11_pECIA14 should be used with bait vector AT4G22730 K11_pECIA2.
Depositing lab: Youssef Belkhadir. Depositing organization: Gregor Mendel Institute of Molecular Plant Biology. Publication: An extracellular network of Arabidopsis leucine-rich repeat receptor kinases. Smakowska-Luzan E, Mott GA, Parys K, Stegmann M, Howton TC, Layeghifard M, Neuhold J, Lehner A, Kong J, Grunwald K, Weinberger N, Satbhai SB, Mayer D, Busch W, Madalinski M, Stolt-Bergner P, Provart NJ, Mukhtar MS, Zipfel C, Desveaux D, Guttman DS, Belkhadir Y. Nature. 2018 Jan 18;553(7688):342-346. doi: 10.1038/nature25184. Epub 2018 Jan 10. PubMed 29320478.
Backbone
  Vector backbone: pECIA14
  Backbone manufacturer: Chris Garcia (Addgene plasmid # 47051)
  Vector type: Insect Expression
Growth in bacteria
  Bacterial resistance: Ampicillin, 100 μg/mL
  Growth temperature: 37°C
  Growth strain: DH5alpha
  Copy number: High Copy
Gene/Insert
  Gene/Insert name: AT4G22730
  Species: A. thaliana (mustard weed)
  Entrez Gene: AT4G22730 (a.k.a. AT4G22730, T12H17.120, T12H17_120)
  Promoter: Metallothionein (Copper-Inducible)
  Cloning method: Ligation Independent Cloning
Terms and licenses: Academic/Nonprofit Terms; Industry Terms: Not Available to Industry
Depositor comments: Plasmid for secreted expression in Drosophila cell culture by induction via CuSO4. Insert is an extracellular domain of indicated LRR-RK, C-terminally tagged with Pentameric rat COMP helix, Alkaline Phosphatase (human, placental), Flag, and hexahistidine tags. Insert Protein Sequence: RGNAELKALMELKSSLDPENKLLRSWTFNGDPCDGSFEGIACNQHLKVANISLQGKRLVGKLSPAVAELKCLSGLYLHYNSLSGEIPQEITNLTELSDLYLNVNNFSGEIPADIGSMAGLQVMDLCCNSLTGKIPKNIGSLKKLNVLSLQHNKLTGEVPWTLGNLSMLSRLDLSFNNLLGLIPKTLANIPQLDTLDLRNNTLSGFVPPGLKKLNGSFQFENNTGLCGIDFPSLRACSAFDNANNIEQFKQPPGEIDTDKSALHNIPESVYLQKHCNQTHCKKSSS
How to cite: AT4G22730 K11_pECIA14 was a gift from Youssef Belkhadir (Addgene plasmid # 114824 ; http://n2t.net/addgene:114824 ; RRID:Addgene_114824)
